>Addgene plasmid #32495 | pLKO.1-OSBP | addgene partial sequence | sequence record 38128 | hU6-F 5'-GAGGGCCTATTTCCCATGATT-3'
AGGCTGTTAGAGAGATAATTGGAATTAATTTGACTGTAAACACAAAGATATTAGTACAAAATACGTGACG
TAGAAAGTAATAATTTCTTGGGTAGTTTGCAGTTTTAAAATTATGTTTTAAAATGGACTATCATATGCTT
ACCGTAACTTGAAAGTATTTCGATTTCTTGGCTTTATATATCTTGTGGAAAGGACGAAACACCGGGCAAA
CACTCCTGGCAATGTCTCGAGACATTGCCAGGAGTGTTTGCCTTTTTGAATTCTCGACCTCGAGACAAAT
GGCAGTATTCATCCACAATTTTAAAAGAAAAGGGGGGATTGGGGGGTACAGTGCAGGGGAAAGAATAGTA
GACATAATAGCAACAGACATACAAACTAAAGAATTACAAAAACAAATTACAAAAATTCAAAATTTTCGGG
TTTATTACAGGGACAGCAGAGATCCACTTTGGCCGCGGCTCGAGGGGGTTGGGGTTGCGCCTTTTCCAAG
GCAGCCCTGGGTTTGCGCAGGGACGCGGCTGCTCTGGGCGTGGTTCCGGGAAACGCAGCGGCGCCGACCC
TGGGTCTCGCACATTCTTCACGTCCGTTCGCAGCGTCACCCGGATCTTCGCCGCTACCCTTGTGGGCCCC
CCGGCGACGCTTCCTGCTCCGCCCCTAAGTCGGGAAGGTTCCTTGCGGTTCGCGGCGTGCCGGACGTGAC
AAACGGAAGCCGCACGTCTCACTAGTACCCTCGCAGACGGACAGCGCCAGGGAGCAATGGCAGCGCGCCG
ACCGCGATGGGCTGTGGCCAATAGCGGCTGCTCAGCA
