[The description below was written by a language model from this plasmid's Addgene catalogue record.]
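Description:
pLKO.1-OSBP is a lentiviral RNA interference plasmid built on the pLKO.1 backbone (about 7 kb without insert), designed to knock down human oxysterol-binding protein (OSBP, also known as OSBP1) in mammalian cells. It is catalogued as a mammalian expression, lentiviral and RNAi vector. In bacteria it is maintained as a high-copy plasmid under ampicillin selection. The recorded host is a recombination-deficient strain of the kind commonly used to keep the repeated lentiviral terminal sequences stable.

The payload is a short hairpin RNA directed against a 21-nucleotide target in the human OSBP transcript, expressed from a U6 promoter. U6 is an RNA polymerase III promoter well suited to producing short, defined transcripts. The hairpin it generates is processed by the cellular RNAi machinery into a small interfering RNA that directs degradation of the OSBP mRNA. As a lentiviral transfer vector, the plasmid is meant to be combined with separate packaging and envelope functions to make viral particles. These particles integrate the shRNA cassette into the target-cell genome and allow stable silencing in dividing or non-dividing cells.

The record states that the insert was introduced by restriction enzyme cloning but does not name the sites used. No feature table is provided, so any mammalian selection marker or other backbone elements are not documented here. The associated publication concerns regulation of OSBP localization to the Golgi through phosphorylation by protein kinase D, which is consistent with use of this construct to deplete endogenous OSBP in loss-of-function experiments in human cells.
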