Addgene plasmid #32495: pLKO.1-OSBP
Depositing lab: Alex Toker. Depositing organization: Beth Israel Deaconess Medical Center. Publication: Regulation of oxysterol-binding protein Golgi localization through protein kinase D-mediated phosphorylation. Nhek S, Ngo M, Yang X, Ng MM, Field SJ, Asara JM, Ridgway ND, Toker A. Mol Biol Cell. 2010 Jul 1;21(13):2327-37. Epub 2010 May 5. 10.1091/mbc.e10-02-0090 PubMed 20444975.
Backbone
  Vector backbone: pLKO.1
  Backbone manufacturer: Sabatini Lab
  Backbone size w/o insert (bp): 7000
  Vector type: Mammalian Expression, Lentiviral, RNAi
Growth in bacteria
  Bacterial resistance: Ampicillin, 100 μg/mL
  Growth temperature: 37°C
  Growth strain: Stbl3
  Copy number: High Copy
Gene/Insert
  Gene/Insert name: OSBP
  gRNA/shRNA sequence: GGCAAACACTCCTGGCAATGT
  Species: H. sapiens (human)
  Entrez Gene: OSBP (a.k.a. OSBP1)
  Promoter: U6
  Cloning method: Restriction Enzyme; 5′ cloning site None (unknown if destroyed); 3′ cloning site None (unknown if destroyed)
  Sequencing primers: 5′ LKO.1 (GACTATCATATGCTTACCGT); 3′ none
Terms and licenses: Academic/Nonprofit Terms; Industry Terms: Not Available to Industry
How to cite: pLKO.1-OSBP was a gift from Alex Toker (Addgene plasmid # 32495 ; http://n2t.net/addgene:32495 ; RRID:Addgene_32495)
